Addgene plasmid #203519: pAG416GAL-1x-ccdB-6stop
Purpose: (Empty Backbone) Gateway-compatible destination vector for yeast expression with GAL1 promoter (1x GAL4 binding sites)/6stop mutation/URA3 marker
Depositing lab: Alejandro Chavez. Depositing organization: University of California, San Diego (UCSD). Publication: A multiplex method for rapidly identifying viral protease inhibitors. Hong SJ, Resnick SJ, Iketani S, Cha JW, Albert BA, Fazekas CT, Chang CW, Liu H, Dagan S, Abagyan MR, Fajtova P, Culbertson B, Brace B, Reddem ER, Forouhar F, Glickman JF, Balkovec JM, Stockwell BR, Shapiro L, O'Donoghue AJ, Sabo Y, Freundlich JS, Ho DD, Chavez A. Mol Syst Biol. 2025 Feb;21(2):158-172. doi: 10.1038/s44320-024-00082-1. Epub 2025 Jan 6. PubMed 39762652.
Backbone
  Vector backbone: pAG416GAL-1x-ccdB-6stop
  Vector type: Yeast Expression
  Selectable markers: URA3
Growth in bacteria
  Bacterial resistance: Chloramphenicol and Ampicillin, 25 & 100 μg/mL
  Growth temperature: 37°C
  Growth strain: ccdB Survival
  Copy number: Unknown
Terms and licenses: Academic/Nonprofit Terms; Industry Terms: Not Available to Industry
How to cite: pAG416GAL-1x-ccdB-6stop was a gift from Alejandro Chavez (Addgene plasmid # 203519 ; http://n2t.net/addgene:203519 ; RRID:Addgene_203519)
