[The description below was written by a language model from this plasmid's Addgene catalogue record and pLannotate feature annotations shown in this document.]
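Description:
pAG416GAL-1x-ccdB-6stop is an empty Gateway destination vector for galactose-inducible protein expression in Saccharomyces cerevisiae. It is an E. coli–yeast shuttle plasmid of about 7.2 kb. In bacteria it replicates from a high-copy ColE1/pUC-type origin and carries an ampicillin resistance gene (β-lactamase), with an f1 origin also present. In yeast it is maintained as a centromeric plasmid through a CEN6/ARS element and is selected by the URA3 auxotrophic marker, which can also be counterselected with 5-fluoroorotic acid.

The expression unit consists of a modified GAL1 promoter, described in the record as containing a single Gal4 binding site ("1x") and annotated as a promoter fragment, followed by a Gateway cassette and the CYC1 transcription terminator. A reduced number of Gal4 sites would be expected to lower induced expression relative to the native promoter, although the record does not give expression levels. The cassette is flanked by attR1 and attR2 and contains a chloramphenicol acetyltransferase gene and the ccdB toxin gene. An LR recombination with an entry clone swaps this cassette for the gene of interest, and ccdB kills ordinary E. coli that retain unrecombined vector. This is why the empty backbone is propagated in a ccdB-tolerant strain under both chloramphenicol and ampicillin selection. The name and purpose field also refer to a "6stop" mutation, but neither the catalogue fields nor the feature table define it or locate it. Flanking T3 and T7 promoters and lac/lacZα remnants are inherited from the pBluescript-type backbone. The associated publication concerns a multiplexed method for identifying viral protease inhibitors.
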