Features (pLannotate 1.2.2; 28 found; start..end, strand, type, name):
      1..589     +  rep_origin     ori: high-copy-number ColE1/pMB1/pBR322/pUC origin of replication
    772..864     +  CDS            lacI (fragment): lac repressor; lacI; The lac repressor binds to the lac operator to inhibit transcription in E. coli. This inhibition can be relieved by adding lactose or isopropyl-β-D-thiogalactopyranoside (IPTG).
    877..898     +  protein_bind   CAP binding site: CAP binding activates transcription in the presence of cAMP. E. coli catabolite activator protein
    913..943     +  promoter       lac promoter: promoter for the E. coli lac operon
    951..967     +  protein_bind   lac operator: The lac repressor binds to the lac operator to inhibit transcription in E. coli. This inhibition can be relieved by adding lactose or isopropyl-β-D-thiogalactopyranoside (IPTG). lac repressor encoded by lacI
   1012..1030    +  promoter       T3 promoter: promoter for bacteriophage T3 RNA polymerase
   1048..1401    +  promoter       GAL1 promoter (fragment): S. cerevisiae GAL1; inducible promoter, regulated by Gal4
   1416..1436    +  misc_feature   MCS (fragment): pBluescript multiple cloning site
   1440..1564    +  protein_bind   attR1: mutant version of attR; recombination site for the Gateway® LR reaction LR Clonase™
   1589..1619    +  promoter       lac UV5 promoter: E. coli lac promoter with an "up" mutation
   1643..1672    +  promoter       cat promoter (fragment): promoter of the E. coli cat gene encoding chloramphenicol acetyltransferase
   1673..2332    +  CDS            CmR: chloramphenicol acetyltransferase; cat; confers resistance to chloramphenicol
   2511..2669    +  CDS            ccdA (fragment): CCDA_ECO57 - Also known as H, letA. Experimental evidence at protein level: Swiss-Prot protein existence level 1. Antitoxin component of a type II toxin-antitoxin (TA) system which inhibits the post-segregational killing (PSK) of plasmid-free cells, also referred to as a plasmid addiction system. Binds to and blocks the activity of CcdB; will also remove bound CcdB protein from the CcdB-GyrA complex by forming a CcdA-CcdB complex, a process termed rejuvenation. Functions as a transcriptional corepressor for the ccdAB operon, repression also requires CcdB (By similarity). From Escherichia coli
   2674..2976    +  CDS            ccdB: CCDB_ECOLI - Also known as G, letB, letD. Experimental evidence at protein level: Swiss-Prot protein existence level 1. Toxic component of a type II toxin-antitoxin (TA) system, functioning in plasmid maintainence. Responsible for the post- segregational killing (PSK) of plasmid-free cells, also referred to as a plasmid addiction system. Half-life of over 2 hours. Cell killing by CcdB is accompanied by filamentation, defects in chromosome and plasmid segregation, defects in cell division, formation of anucleate cells, decreased DNA synthesis and plasmid loss. Interferes with the activity of DN
   3020..3144    -  protein_bind   attR2: mutant version of attR; recombination site for the Gateway® LR reaction LR Clonase™
   3148..3195    +  misc_feature   MCS (fragment): pBluescript multiple cloning site
   3196..3443    +  terminator     CYC1 terminator: S. cerevisiae CYC1; transcription terminator for CYC1
   3462..3480    -  promoter       T7 promoter: promoter for bacteriophage T7 RNA polymerase
   3488..3643    +  CDS            lacZα (fragment): LacZα fragment of β-galactosidase; lacZ fragment
   3647..4075    +  rep_origin     f1 ori (sequence partly withheld): f1 bacteriophage origin of replication; arrow indicates direction of (+) strand synthesis
   4103..4154    -  misc_feature   bom (fragment): basis of mobility region from pBR322
   4233..5036    -  CDS            URA3: orotidine-5'-phosphate decarboxylase, required for uracil biosynthesis; S. cerevisiae URA3; yeast auxotrophic marker, counterselectable with 5-fluoroorotic acid (5-FOA)
   5037..5252    -  promoter       URA3 promoter: S. cerevisiae URA3
   5260..5309    -  misc_feature   bom (fragment): basis of mobility region from pBR322
   5411..5446    -  CDS            rop (fragment): Rop protein, which maintains plasmids at low copy number; rop
   5514..6017    -  misc_feature   CEN/ARS: S. cerevisiae CEN6 centromere fused to an autonomously replicating sequence
   6054..6158    +  promoter       AmpR promoter: bla
   6159..7019    +  CDS            AmpR: β-lactamase; bla; confers resistance to ampicillin, carbenicillin, and related antibiotics
>Addgene plasmid #203519 | pAG416GAL-1x-ccdB-6stop | addgene full sequence | sequence record 402864 | Addgene NGS Result
TTGAGATCCTTTTTTTCTGCGCGTAATCTGCTGCTTGCAAACAAAAAAACCACCGCTACCAGCGGTGGTT
TGTTTGCCGGATCAAGAGCTACCAACTCTTTTTCCGAAGGTAACTGGCTTCAGCAGAGCGCAGATACCAA
ATACTGTTCTTCTAGTGTAGCCGTAGTTAGGCCACCACTTCAAGAACTCTGTAGCACCGCCTACATACCT
CGCTCTGCTAATCCTGTTACCAGTGGCTGCTGCCAGTGGCGATAAGTCGTGTCTTACCGGGTTGGACTCA
AGACGATAGTTACCGGATAAGGCGCAGCGGTCGGGCTGAACGGGGGGTTCGTGCACACAGCCCAGCTTGG
AGCGAACGACCTACACCGAACTGAGATACCTACAGCGTGAGCTATGAGAAAGCGCCACGCTTCCCGAAGG
GAGAAAGGCGGACAGGTATCCGGTAAGCGGCAGGGTCGGAACAGGAGAGCGCACGAGGGAGCTTCCAGGG
GGAAACGCCTGGTATCTTTATAGTCCTGTCGGGTTTCGCCACCTCTGACTTGAGCGTCGATTTTTGTGAT
GCTCGTCAGGGGGGCGGAGCCTATGGAAAAACGCCAGCAACGCGGCCTTTTTACGGTTCCTGGCCTTTTG
CTGGCCTTTTGCTCACATGTTCTTTCCTGCGTTATCCCCTGATTCTGTGGATAACCGTATTACCGCCTTT
GAGTGAGCTGATACCGCTCGCCGCAGCCGAACGACCGAGCGCAGCGAGTCAGTGAGCGAGGAAGCGGAAG
AGCGCCCAATACGCAAACCGCCTCTCCCCGCGCGTTGGCCGATTCATTAATGCAGCTGGCACGACAGGTT
TCCCGACTGGAAAGCGGGCAGTGAGCGCAACGCAATTAATGTGAGTTAGCTCACTCATTAGGCACCCCAG
GCTTTACACTTTATGCTTCCGGCTCGTATGTTGTGTGGAATTGTGAGCGGATAACAATTTCACACAGGAA
ACAGCTATGACCATGATTACGCCAAGCGCGCAATTAACCCTCACTAAAGGGAACAAAAGCTGGAGCTCGC
AGATGTGCCTCGCGCCGCACTGCTCCGAACAATAAAGATTCTACAATACTAGCTTTTATGGTTATGAAGA
GGAAAAATTGGCAGTAACCTGGCCCCACAAACCTTCAAATGAACGAATCAAATTAACAACCATAGGATGA
TAATGCGATTAGTTTTTTAGCCTTATTTCTGGGGTAATTAATCAGCGAAGCGATGATTTTTGATCTATTA
ACAGATATATAAATGCAAAAACTGCATAACCACTTTAACTAATACTTTCAACATTTTCGGTTTGTATTAC
TTCTTATTCAAATGTAATAAAAGTATCAACAAAAAATTGTTAATATACCTCTATACTTTAACGTCAAGGA
GAAAAAACCCCGGATTCTAGAACTAGTGGATCCCCCATCACAAGTTTGTACAAAAAAGCTGAACGAGAAA
CGTAAAATGATATAAATATCAATATATTAAATTAGATTTTGCATAAAAAACAGACTACATAATACTGTAA
AACACAACATATCCAGTCACTATGGCGGCCGCATTAGGCACCCCAGGCTTTACACTTTATGCTTCCGGCT
CGTATAATGTGTGGATTTTGAGTTAGGATCCGTCGAGATTTTCAGGAGCTAAGGAAGCTAAAATGGAGAA
AAAAATCACTGGATATACCACCGTTGATATATCCCAATGGCATCGTAAAGAACATTTTGAGGCATTTCAG
TCAGTTGCTCAATGTACCTATAACCAGACCGTTCAGCTGGATATTACGGCCTTTTTAAAGACCGTAAAGA
AAAATAAGCACAAGTTTTATCCGGCCTTTATTCACATTCTTGCCCGCCTGATGAATGCTCATCCGGAATT
CCGTATGGCAATGAAAGACGGTGAGCTGGTGATATGGGATAGTGTTCACCCTTGTTACACCGTTTTCCAT
GAGCAAACTGAAACGTTTTCATCGCTCTGGAGTGAATACCACGACGATTTCCGGCAGTTTCTACACATAT
ATTCGCAAGATGTGGCGTGTTACGGTGAAAACCTGGCCTATTTCCCTAAAGGGTTTATTGAGAATATGTT
TTTCGTCTCAGCCAATCCCTGGGTGAGTTTCACCAGTTTTGATTTAAACGTGGCCAATATGGACAACTTC
TTCGCCCCCGTTTTCACCATGGGCAAATATTATACGCAAGGCGACAAGGTGCTGATGCCGCTGGCGATTC
AGGTTCATCATGCCGTTTGTGATGGCTTCCATGTCGGCAGAATGCTTAATGAATTACAACAGTACTGCGA
TGAGTGGCAGGGCGGGGCGTAAACGCGTGGATCCGGCTTACTAAAAGCCAGATAACAGTATGCGTATTTG
CGCGCTGATTTTTGCGGTATAAGAATATATACTGATATGTATACCCGAAGTATGTCAAAAAGAGGTATGC
TATGAAGCAGCGTATTACAGTGACAGTTGACAGCGACAGCTATCAGTTGCTCAAGGCATATATGATGTCA
ATATCTCCGGTCTGGTAAGCACAACCATGCAGAATGAAGCCCGTCGTCTGCGTGCCGAACGCTGGAAAGC
GGAAAATCAGGAAGGGATGGCTGAGGTCGCCCGGTTTATTGAAATGAACGGCTCTTTTGCTGACGAGAAC
AGGGGCTGGTGAAATGCAGTTTAAGGTTTACACCTATAAAAGAGAGAGCCGTTATCGTCTGTTTGTGGAT
GTACAGAGTGATATTATTGACACGCCCGGGCGACGGATGGTGATCCCCCTGGCCAGTGCACGTCTGCTGT
CAGATAAAGTCTCCCGTGAACTTTACCCGGTGGTGCATATCGGGGATGAAAGCTGGCGCATGATGACCAC
CGATATGGCCAGTGTGCCGGTCTCCGTTATCGGGGAAGAAGTGGCTGATCTCAGCCACCGCGAAAATGAC
ATCAAAAACGCCATTAACCTGATGTTCTGGGGAATATAAATGTCAGGCTCCCTTATACACAGCCAGTCTG
CAGGTCGACCATAGTGACTGGATATGTTGTGTTTTACAGTATTATGTAGTCTGTTTTTTATGCAAAATCT
AATTTAATATATTGATATTTATATCATTTTACGTTTCTCGTTCAGCTTTCTTGTACTAAGTGGTGATGGG
CTGCAGGAATTCGATATCAAGCTTATCGATACCGTCGACCTCGAGTCATGTAATTAGTTATGTCACGCTT
ACATTCACGCCCTCCCCCCACATCCGCTCTAACCGAAAAGGAAGGAGTTAGACAACCTGAAGTCTAGGTC
CCTATTTATTTTTTTATAGTTATGTTAGTATTAAGAACGTTATTTATATTTCAAATTTTTCTTTTTTTTC
TGTACAGACGCGTGTACGCATGTAACATTATACTGAAAACCTTGCTTGAGAAGGTTTTGGGACGCTCGAA
GGCTTTAATTTGCGGCCGGTACCCAATTCGCCCTATAGTGAGTCGTATTACGCGCGCTCACTGGCCGTCG
TTTTACAACGTCGTGACTGGGAAAACCCTGGCGTTACCCAACTTAATCGCCTTGCAGCACATCCCCCTTT
CGCCAGCTGGCGTAATAGCGAAGAGGCCCGCACCGATCGCCCTTCCCAACAGTTGCGCAGCCTGAATGGC
GAATGG
[124 nt withheld, positions 3647-3770]
C
[91 nt withheld, positions 3772-3862]
A
[49 nt withheld, positions 3864-3912]
CCTTTGACGTTGGAGTCCACGTTCTTT
[37 nt withheld, positions 3940-3976]
ACCCTATCTCGGTCTATTCTTTTGATTTATAAGGGATTTTGCCGATTTCGGCCTATTGGTTAAAAAATGA
GCTGATTTAACAAAAATTTAACGCGAATTTTAACAAAATATTAACGCTTACAATTTCCTGATGCGGTATT
TTCTCCTTACGCATCTGTGCGGTATTTCACACCGCATAGGGTAATAACTGATATAATTAAATTGAAGCTC
TAATTTGTGAGTTTAGTATACATGCATTTACTTATAATACAGTTTTTTAGTTTTGCTGGCCGCATCTTCT
CAAATATGCTTCCCAGCCTGCTTTTCTGTAACGTTCACCCTCTACCTTAGCATCCCTTCCCTTTGCAAAT
AGTCCTCTTCCAACAATAATAATGTCAGATCCTGTAGAGACCACATCATCCACGGTTCTATACTGTTGAC
CCAATGCGTCTCCCTTGTCATCTAAACCCACACCGGGTGTCATAATCAACCAATCGTAACCTTCATCTCT
TCCACCCATGTCTCTTTGAGCAATAAAGCCGATAACAAAATCTTTGTCGCTCTTCGCAATGTCAACAGTA
CCCTTAGTATATTCTCCAGTAGATAGGGAGCCCTTGCATGACAATTCTGCTAACATCAAAAGGCCTCTAG
GTTCCTTTGTTACTTCTTCTGCCGCCTGCTTCAAACCGCTAACAATACCTGGGCCCACCACACCGTGTGC
ATTCGTAATGTCTGCCCATTCTGCTATTCTGTATACACCCGCAGAGTACTGCAATTTGACTGTATTACCA
ATGTCAGCAAATTTTCTGTCTTCGAAGAGTAAAAAATTGTACTTGGCGGATAATGCCTTTAGCGGCTTAA
CTGTGCCCTCCATGGAAAAATCAGTCAAGATATCCACATGTGTTTTTAGTAAACAAATTTTGGGACCTAA
TGCTTCAACTAACTCCAGTAATTCCTTGGTGGTACGAACATCCAATGAAGCACACAAGTTTGTTTGCTTT
TCGTGCATGATATTAAATAGCTTGGCAGCAACAGGACTAGGATGAGTAGCAGCACGTTCCTTATATGTAG
CTTTCGACATGATTTATCTTCGTTTCCTGCAGGTTTTTGTTCTGTGCAGTTGGGTTAAGAATACTGGGCA
ATTTCATGTTTCTTCAACACTACATATGCGTATATATACCAATCTAAGTCTGTGCTCCTTCCTTCGTTCT
TCCTTCTGTTCGGAGATTACCGAATCAAAAAAATTTCAAGGAAACCGAAATCAAAAAAAAGAATAAAAAA
AAAATGATGAATTGAAAAGGTGGTATGGTGCACTCTCAGTACAATCTGCTCTGATGCCGCATAGTTAAGC
CAGCCCCGACACCCGCCAACACCCGCTGACGCGCCCTGACGGGCTTGTCTGCTCCCGGCATCCGCTTACA
GACAAGCTGTGACCGTCTCCGGGAGCTGCATGTGTCAGAGGTTTTCACCGTCATCACCGAAACGCGCGAG
ACGAAAGGGCCTCGTGATACGCCTATTTTTATAGGTTAATGTCATGATAATAATGGTTTCTTAGACGGAT
CGCTTGCCTGTAACTTACACGCGCCTCGTATCTTTTAATGATGGAATAATTTGGGAATTTACTCTGTGTT
TATTTATTTTTATGTTTTGTATTTGGATTTTAGAAAGTAAATAAAGAAGGTAGAAGAGTTACGGAATGAA
GAAAAAAAAATAAACAAAGGTTTAAAAAATTTCAACAAAAAGCGTACTTTACATATATATTTATTAGACA
AGAAAAGCAGATTAAATAGATATACATTCGATTAACGATAAGTAAAATGTAAAATCACAGGATTTTCGTG
TGTGGTCTTCTACACAGACAAGATGAAACAATTCGGCATTAATACCTGAGAGCAGGAAGAGCAAGATAAA
AGGTAGTATTTGTTGGCGATCCCCCTAGAGTCTTTTACATCTTCGGAAAACAAAAACTATTTTTTCTTTA
ATTTCTTTTTTTACTTTCTATTTTTAATTTATATATTTATATTAAAAAATTTAAATTATAATTATTTTTA
TAGCACGTGATGAAAAGGACCCAGGTGGCACTTTTCGGGGAAATGTGCGCGGAACCCCTATTTGTTTATT
TTTCTAAATACATTCAAATATGTATCCGCTCATGAGACAATAACCCTGATAAATGCTTCAATAATATTGA
AAAAGGAAGAGTATGAGTATTCAACATTTCCGTGTCGCCCTTATTCCCTTTTTTGCGGCATTTTGCCTTC
CTGTTTTTGCTCACCCAGAAACGCTGGTGAAAGTAAAAGATGCTGAAGATCAGTTGGGTGCACGAGTGGG
TTACATCGAACTGGATCTCAACAGCGGTAAGATCCTTGAGAGTTTTCGCCCCGAAGAACGTTTTCCAATG
ATGAGCACTTTTAAAGTTCTGCTATGTGGCGCGGTATTATCCCGTATTGACGCCGGGCAAGAGCAACTCG
GTCGCCGCATACACTATTCTCAGAATGACTTGGTTGAGTACTCACCAGTCACAGAAAAGCATCTTACGGA
TGGCATGACAGTAAGAGAATTATGCAGTGCTGCCATAACCATGAGTGATAACACTGCGGCCAACTTACTT
CTGACAACGATCGGAGGACCGAAGGAGCTAACCGCTTTTTTGCACAACATGGGGGATCATGTAACTCGCC
TTGATCGTTGGGAACCGGAGCTGAATGAAGCCATACCAAACGACGAGCGTGACACCACGATGCCTGTAGC
AATGGCAACAACGTTGCGCAAACTATTAACTGGCGAACTACTTACTCTAGCTTCCCGGCAACAATTAATA
GACTGGATGGAGGCGGATAAAGTTGCAGGACCACTTCTGCGCTCGGCCCTTCCGGCTGGCTGGTTTATTG
CTGATAAATCTGGAGCCGGTGAGCGTGGGTCTCGCGGTATCATTGCAGCACTGGGGCCAGATGGTAAGCC
CTCCCGTATCGTAGTTATCTACACGACGGGGAGTCAGGCAACTATGGATGAACGAAATAGACAGATCGCT
GAGATAGGTGCCTCACTGATTAAGCATTGGTAACTGTCAGACCAAGTTTACTCATATATACTTTAGATTG
ATTTAAAACTTCATTTTTAATTTAAAAGGATCTAGGTGAAGATCCTTTTTGATAATCTCATGACCAAAAT
CCCTTAACGTGAGTTTTCGTTCCACTGAGCGTCAGACCCCGTAGAAAAGATCAAAGGATCTTC
